Addgene plasmid #33051: pRK5-Myc-TEAD1-V391A
Depositing lab: Kunliang Guan. Depositing organization: University of California, San Diego (UCSD). Publication: Structural insights into the YAP and TEAD complex. Li Z, Zhao B, Wang P, Chen F, Dong Z, Yang H, Guan KL, Xu Y. Genes Dev. 2010 Feb 1;24(3):235-40. 10.1101/gad.1865810 PubMed 20123905.
Backbone
  Vector backbone: pRK5
  Backbone size w/o insert (bp): 4700
  Vector type: Mammalian Expression
Growth in bacteria
  Bacterial resistance: Ampicillin, 100 μg/mL
  Growth temperature: 37°C
  Growth strain: DH5alpha
  Copy number: Unknown
Gene/Insert
  Gene/Insert name: TEAD1
  Species: H. sapiens (human)
  Mutation: V391A
  Entrez Gene: TEAD1 (a.k.a. AA, NTEF-1, REF1, TCF-13, TCF13, TEAD-1, TEF-1)
  Tag / fusion protein: Myc (N terminal on insert)
Terms and licenses: Academic/Nonprofit Terms; Industry Terms: Not Available to Industry
How to cite: pRK5-Myc-TEAD1-V391A was a gift from Kunliang Guan (Addgene plasmid # 33051 ; http://n2t.net/addgene:33051 ; RRID:Addgene_33051)
