[The description below was written by a language model from this plasmid's Addgene catalogue record.]
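Description:
pRK5-Myc-TEAD1-V391A is a mammalian expression plasmid built on the pRK5 backbone (about 4.7 kb without insert). It is propagated in E. coli under ampicillin selection; the record lists the copy number as unknown and names no mammalian selection marker, which fits use by transient transfection. No feature table is provided, so the promoter, polyadenylation signal and origin of replication are not stated for this construct. pRK5-family vectors generally drive expression from a CMV immediate-early promoter with an SV40 polyadenylation signal, but that is background knowledge about the backbone, not something documented in this entry.

The insert is human TEAD1 (also known as TEF-1 or TCF-13), a TEA-domain transcription factor that serves as the DNA-binding partner of the Hippo pathway co-activator YAP. The coding sequence carries a single point substitution, V391A, and is fused at its N terminus to a Myc epitope tag, which allows the protein to be detected or immunoprecipitated with anti-Myc antibodies without needing a TEAD1-specific reagent. The insert size is not given.

The associated publication is a structural study of the YAP–TEAD complex. This suggests that the V391A mutant was made to test how an individual TEAD1 residue contributes to YAP binding or to YAP-dependent transcriptional activity, typically in comparison with wild-type Myc-TEAD1 in co-immunoprecipitation or reporter assays in cultured mammalian cells. The record does not describe the functional effect of the mutation.
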