>Addgene plasmid #33051 | pRK5-Myc-TEAD1-V391A | addgene partial sequence | sequence record 41359 | SP6 5'-ATTTAGGTGACACTATAG-3'
CACTCCCAGGTCCAACTGCACCTCGGTTCTAAGCTGAGAATGGAGCAAAAGCTCATCTCAGAGGAAGATC
TGAAGCTTCTGCAGGTCGACTCTAGAGAAAGGATGAGTGACTCTGCAGATAAGCCAATTGACAATGATGC
AGAAGGGGTCTGGAGCCCCGACATCGAGCAAAGCTTTCAGGAGGCCCTGGCTATCTATCCACCATGTGGG
AGGAGGAAAATCATCTTATCAGACGAAGGCAAAATGTATGGTAGGAATGAATTGATAGCCAGATACATCA
AACTCAGGACAGGCAAGACGAGGACCAGAAAACAGGTGTCTAGTCACATTCAGGTTCTTGCCAGAAGGAA
ATCTCGTGATTTTCATTCCAAGCTAAAGGATCAGACTGCAAAGGATAAGGCCCTGCAGCACATGGCGGCC
ATGTCCTCAGCCCAGATCGTCTCGGCCACTGCCATTCATAACAAGCTGGGGCTGCCTGGGATTCCACGCC
CGACCTTCCCAGGGGCGCCGGGGTTCTGGCCGGGAATGATTCAAACAGGGCAGCCAGGATCCTCACAAGA
CGTCAAGCCTTTTGTGCAGCAGGCCTACCCCATCCAGCCAGCGGTCACAGCCCCCATTCCAGGGTTTGAG
CCTGCATCGGCCCCAGCTCCCTCAGTCCCTGCCTGGCAAGGTCGCTCCATTGGCACAACCAAGCTTCGCC
TGGTGGAATTTTCAGCTTTTCTCGAGCAGCAGCGAGACCCAGACTCGTACAACAAACACCTCTTCGTGCA
CATTGGGCATGCCAACCATTCTTACAGTGACCCATTGCTTGAATCAGTGGACATTCGTCAGATTTATGAC
AAATTTCCTGAAAAGAAAGGTGGCTTAAAGGAACTGTTTGGAAAGGGCCCTCAAA
