>Addgene plasmid #33051 | pRK5-Myc-TEAD1-V391A | addgene partial sequence | sequence record 42800 | SV40pA-R 5'-GAAATTTGTGATGCTATTGC-3'
GCATAACAGTTGGGCCATGGCGGCCATCGATTGAATTCTCAGTCCTTTACAAGCCTGTAAATATGATGTT
GTGCTCCGTGTTCACTATTTGAAACTTCAAACGCACAGGCCATGCAGAGTAGAGTTTCTTGTGTATCCCT
GTTTGTTACCACCAATAAAATTGTGAAGTTTTCCAAAACACTGTTCATCATATATTTCTCTGGTAAGTGT
TTGAGCTTGTGGATGAAGTTGATCATATATTCACACATTGGGGAGCGGTTTATTCGGTATACAAATCGGC
CATTCTCAAACCTTGCATACTCCGTCTCTACTTTTTCTACTACTTGCTTCCCAAAGGAGCAAACTTTGGT
GGAACAGGTGACTGTCATATTTTCAGAACTCTCGTACTGACTGGTTACACCATAAAAAGCCCCAGCATCA
TCTTGAATATTGCAGTTTAAATCAGCCCAGAATTTTACGAGGAAGAAGGCATTTTGAGGGCCCTTTCCAA
ACAGTTCCTTTAAGCCACCTTTCTTTTCAGGAAATTTGTCATAAATCTGACGAATGTCCACTGATTCAAG
CAATGGGTCACTGTAAGAATGGTTGGCATGCCCAATGTGCACGAAGAGGTGTTTGTTGTACGAGTCTGGG
TCTCGCTGCTGCTCGAGAAAAGCTGAAAATTCCACCAGGCGAAGCTTGGTTGTGCCAATGGAGCGACCTT
GCCAGGCAGGGACTGAGGGAGCTGGGGCCGATGCAGGCTCAAACCCTGGAATGGGGGCTGTGACCGCTGG
CTGGATGGGGTAGGCCTGCTGCAC
